>Addgene plasmid #67765 | pSG5-hPXR-K62R | addgene full sequence | sequence record 119285 | Addgene assembled sequence
GTCGACTTCTGAGGCGGAAAGAACCAGCTGTGGAATGTGTGTCAGTTAGGGTGTGGAAAGTCCCCAGGCT
CCCCAGCAGGCAGAAGTATGCAAAGCATGCATCTCAATTAGTCAGCAACCAGGTGTGGAAAGTCCCCAGG
CTCCCCAGCAGGCAGAAGTATGCAAAGCATGCATCTCAATTAGTCAGCAACCATAGTCCCGCCCCTAACT
CCGCCCATCCCGCCCCTAACTCCGCCCAGTTCCGCCCATTCTCCGCCCCATGGCTGACTAATTTTTTTTA
TTTATGCAGAGGCCGAGGCCGCCTCGGCCTCTGAGCTATTCCAGAAGTAGTGAGGAGGCTTTTTTGGAGG
CCTAGGCTTTTGCAAAAAGCTGGATCGATCCTGAGAACTTCAGGGTGAGTTTGGGGACCCTTGATTGTTC
TTTCTTTTTCGCTATTGTAAAATTCATGTTATATGGAGGGGGCAAAGTTTTCAGGGTGTTGTTTAGAATG
GGAAGATGTCCCTTGTATCACCATGGACCCTCATGATAATTTTGTTTCTTTCACTTTCTACTCTGTTGAC
AACCATTGTCTCCTCTTATTTTCTTTTCATTTTCTGTAACTTTTTCGTTAAACTTTAGCTTGCATTTGTA
ACGAATTTTTAAATTCACTTTTGTTTATTTGTCAGATTGTAAGTACTTTCTCTAATCACTTTTTTTTCAA
GGCAATCAGGGTATATTATATTGTACTTCAGCACAGTTTTAGAGAACAATTGTTATAATTAAATGATAAG
GTAGAATATTTCTGCATATAAATTCTGGCTGGCGTGGAAATATTCTTATTGGTAGAAACAACTACATCCT
GGTCATCATCCTGCCTTTCTCTTTATGGTTACAATGATATACACTGTTTGAGATGAGGATAAAATACTCT
GAGTCCAAACCGGGCCCCTCTGCTAACCATGTTCATGCCTTCTTCTTTTTCCTACAGCTCCTGGGCAACG
TGCTGGTTATTGTGCTGTCTCATCATTTTGGCAAAGAATTGTAATACGACTCACTATAGGGCGAATTCAC
CACCATGGAGGTGAGACCCAAAGAAAGCTGGAACCATGCTGACTTTGTACACTGTGAGGACACAGAGTCT
GTTCCTGGAAAGCCCAGTGTCAACGCAGATGAGGAAGTCGGAGGTCCCCAAATCTGCCGTGTATGTGGGG
ACAAGGCCACTGGCTATCACTTCAATGTCATGACATGTGAAGGATGCCGCGGCTTTTTCAGGAGGGCCAT
GAAACGCAACGCCCGGCTGAGGTGCCCCTTCCGGAAGGGCGCCTGCGAGATCACCCGGAAGACCCGGCGA
CAGTGCCAGGCCTGCCGCCTGCGCAAGTGCCTGGAGAGCGGCATGAAGAAGGAGATGATCATGTCCGACG
AGGCCGTGGAGGAGAGGCGGGCCTTGATCAAGCGGAAGAAAAGTGAACGGACAGGGACTCAGCCACTGGG
AGTGCAGGGGCTGACAGAGGAGCAGCGGATGATGATCAGGGAGCTGATGGACGCTCAGATGAAAACCTTT
GACACTACCTTCTCCCATTTCAAGAATTTCCGGCTGCCAGGGGTGCTTAGCAGTGGCTGCGAGTTGCCAG
AGTCTCTGCAGGCCCCATCGAGGGAAGAAGCTGCCAAGTGGAGCCAGGTCCGGAAAGATCTGTGCTCTTT
GAAGGTCTCTCTGCAGCTGCGGGGGGAGGATGGCAGTGTCTGGAACTACAAACCCCCAGCCGACAGTGGC
GGGAAAGAGATCTTCTCCCTGCTGCCCCACATGGCTGACATGTCAACCTACATGTTCAAAGGCATCATCA
GCTTTGCCAAAGTCATCTCCTACTTCAGGGACTTGCCCATCGAGGACCAGATCTCCCTGCTGAAGGGGGC
CGCTTTCGAGCTGTGTCAACTGAGATTCAACACAGTGTTCAACGCGGAGACTGGAACCTGGGAGTGTGGC
CGGCTGTCCTACTGCTTGGAAGACACTGCAGGTGGCTTCCAGCAACTTCTACTGGAGCCCATGCTGAAAT
TCCACTACATGCTGAAGAAGCTGCAGCTGCATGAGGAGGAGTATGTGCTGATGCAGGCCATCTCCCTCTT
CTCCCCAGACCGCCCAGGTGTGCTGCAGCACCGCGTGGTGGACCAGCTGCAGGAGCAATTCGCCATTACT
CTGAAGTCCTACATTGAATGCAATCGGCCCCAGCCTGCTCATAGGTTCTTGTTCCTGAAGATCATGGCTA
TGCTCACCGAGCTCCGCAGCATCAATGCTCAGCACACCCAGCGGCTGCTGCGCATCCAGGACATACACCC
CTTTGCTACGCCCCTCATGCAGGAGTTGTTCGGCATCACAGGTAGCTGAGGATCCAGATCTTATTAAAGC
AGAACTTGTTTATTGCAGCTTATAATGGTTACAAATAAAGCAATAGCATCACAAATTTCACAAATAAAGC
ATTTTTTTCACTGCATTCTAGTTGTGGTTTGTCCAAACTCATCAATGTATCTTATCATGTCTGGTCGACT
CTAGACTCTTCCGCTTCCTCGCTCACTGACTCGCTGCGCTCGGTCGTTCGGCTGCGGCGAGCGGTATCAG
CTCACTCAAAGGCGGTAATACGGTTATCCACAGAATCAGGGGATAACGCAGGAAAGAACATGTGAGCAAA
AGGCCAGCAAAAGGCCAGGAACCGTAAAAAGGCCGCGTTGCTGGCGTTTTTCCATAGGCTCCGCCCCCCT
GACGAGCATCACAAAAATCGACGCTCAAGTCAGAGGTGGCGAAACCCGACAGGACTATAAAGATACCAGG
CGTTTCCCCCTGGAAGCTCCCTCGTGCGCTCTCCTGTTCCGACCCTGCCGCTTACCGGATACCTGTCCGC
CTTTCTCCCTTCGGGAAGCGTGGCGCTTTCTCAATGCTCACGCTGTAGGTATCTCAGTTCGGTGTAGGTC
GTTCGCTCCAAGCTGGGCTGTGTGCACGAACCCCCCGTTCAGCCCGACCGCTGCGCCTTATCCGGTAACT
ATCGTCTTGAGTCCAACCCGGTAAGACACGACTTATCGCCACTGGCAGCAGCCACTGGTAACAGGATTAG
CAGAGCGAGGTATGTAGGCGGTGCTACAGAGTTCTTGAAGTGGTGGCCTAACTACGGCTACACTAGAAGG
ACAGTATTTGGTATCTGCGCTCTGCTGAAGCCAGTTACCTTCGGAAAAAGAGTTGGTAGCTCTTGATCCG
GCAAACAAACCACCGCTGGTAGCGGTGGTTTTTTTGTTTGCAAGCAGCAGATTACGCGCAGAAAAAAAGG
ATCTCAAGAAGATCCTTTGATCTTTTCTACGGGGTCTGACGCTCAGTGGAACGAAAACTCACGTTAAGGG
ATTTTGGTCATGAGATTATCAAAAAGGATCTTCACCTAGATCCTTTTAAATTAAAAATGAAGTTTTAAAT
CAATCTAAAGTATATATGAGTAAACTTGGTCTGACAGTTACCAATGCTTAATCAGTGAGGCACCTATCTC
AGCGATCTGTCTATTTCGTTCATCCATAGTTGCCTGACTCCCCGTCGTGTAGATAACTACGATACGGGAG
GGCTTACCATCTGGCCCCAGTGCTGCAATGATACCGCGAGACCCACGCTCACCGGCTCCAGATTTATCAG
CAATAAACCAGCCAGCCGGAAGGGCCGAGCGCAGAAGTGGTCCTGCAACTTTATCCGCCTCCATCCAGTC
TATTAATTGTTGCCGGGAAGCTAGAGTAAGTAGTTCGCCAGTTAATAGTTTGCGCAACGTTGTTGCCATT
GCTACAGGCATCGTGGTGTCACGCTCGTCGTTTGGTATGGCTTCATTCAGCTCCGGTTCCCAACGATCAA
GGCGAGTTACATGATCCCCCATGTTGTGCAAAAAAGCGGTTAGCTCCTTCGGTCCTCCGATCGTTGTCAG
AAGTAAGTTGGCCGCAGTGTTATCACTCATGGTTATGGCAGCACTGCATAATTCTCTTACTGTCATGCCA
TCCGTAAGATGCTTTTCTGTGACTGGTGAGTACTCAACCAAGTCATTCTGAGAATAGTGTATGCGGCGAC
CGAGTTGCTCTTGCCCGGCGTCAATACGGGATAATACCGCGCCACATAGCAGAACTTTAAAAGTGCTCAT
CATTGGAAAACGTTCTTCGGGGCGAAAACTCTCAAGGATCTTACCGCTGTTGAGATCCAGTTCGATGTAA
CCCACTCGTGCACCCAACTGATCTTCAGCATCTTTTACTTTCACCAGCGTTTCTGGGTGAGCAAAAACAG
GAAGGCAAAATGCCGCAAAAAAGGGAATAAGGGCGACACGGAAATGTTGAATACTCATACTCTTCTTTTT
TCAATATTATTGAAGCATTTATCAGGGTTATTGTCTCATGAGCGGATACATATTTGAATGTATTTAGAAA
AATAAACAAATAGGGGTTCCGCGCACATTTCCCCGAAAAGTGCCACCTGACGTCTAAGAAACCATTATTA
TCATGACATTAACCTATAAAAATAGGCGTATCACGAGGCCCCTTTCGTCTCGCGCGTTTCGGTGATGACG
GTGAAAACCTCTGACACATGCAGCTCCCGGAGACGGTCACAGCTTGTCTGTAAGCGGATGCCGGGAGCAG
ACAAGCCCGTCAGGGCGCGTCAGCGGGTGTTGGCGGGTGTCGGGGCTGGCTTAACTATGCGGCATCAGAG
CAGATTGTACTGAGAGTGCACCATATGCGGTGTGAAATACCGCACAGATGCGTAAGGAGAAAATACCGCA
TCAGGAAATTGTAAACGTTAATATTTTGTTAAAATTCGCGTTAAATTTTTGTTAAATCAGCTCATTTTTT
AACCAATAGGCCGAAATCGGCAAAATCCCTTATAAATCAAAAGAATAGACCGAGATAGGGT
[37 nt withheld, positions 4892-4928]
AAAGAACGTGGACTCCAACGTCAAAGG
[49 nt withheld, positions 4956-5004]
T
[91 nt withheld, positions 5006-5096]
G
[124 nt withheld, positions 5098-5221]
CGCGCCATTCGCCATTCAGGCTACGCAACTGTTGGGAAGGGCGATCGGTGCGGGCCTCTTCGCTATTACG
CCAGCTGGCGAAGGGGGGATGTGCTGCAAGGCGATTAAGTTGGGTAACGCCAGGGTTTTCCCAGTCACGA
CGTTGTAAAACGACGGCCAGTGAATT
Features (pLannotate 1.2.2; 12 found; start..end, strand, type, name):
      9..366     +  promoter       SV40 promoter: SV40 enhancer and early promoter
    395..967     +  intron         β-globin intron: intron from rabbit β-globin gene
   1022..1040    +  promoter       T7 promoter: promoter for bacteriophage T7 RNA polymerase
   1055..2356    +  CDS            NR1I2: NR1I2_HUMAN - Also known as PXR. Experimental evidence at protein level: Swiss-Prot protein existence level 1. Nuclear receptor that binds and is activated by variety of endogenous and xenobiotic compounds. Transcription factor that activates the transcription of multiple genes involved in the metabolism and secretion of potentially harmful xenobiotics, drugs and endogenous compounds. Activated by the antibiotic rifampicin and various plant metabolites, such as hyperforin, guggulipid, colupulone, and isoflavones. Response to specific ligands is species-specific. Activated by naturally occurrin
   2383..2504    +  polyA_signal   SV40 poly(A) signal: SV40 polyadenylation signal
   2709..3297    -  rep_origin     ori: high-copy-number ColE1/pMB1/pBR322/pUC origin of replication
   3468..4328    -  CDS            AmpR: β-lactamase; bla; confers resistance to ampicillin, carbenicillin, and related antibiotics
   4329..4433    -  promoter       AmpR promoter: bla
   4529..4564    +  CDS            rop (fragment): Rop protein, which maintains plasmids at low copy number; rop
   4666..4765    +  misc_feature   bom (fragment): basis of mobility region from pBR322
   4766..5221    -  rep_origin     f1 ori (sequence partly withheld): f1 bacteriophage origin of replication; arrow indicates direction of (+) strand synthesis
   5229..5386    -  CDS            lacZα (fragment): LacZα fragment of β-galactosidase; lacZ fragment
