[The description below was written by a language model from this plasmid's Addgene catalogue record and pLannotate feature annotations shown in this document.]
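Description:
pSG5-hPXR-K62R is a mammalian expression plasmid built on the pSG5 backbone that carries the human pregnane X receptor (PXR, gene NR1I2) with a point mutation changing lysine 62 to arginine. The roughly 1.3 kb coding sequence was inserted by restriction cloning between EcoRI and BamHI sites. The catalogue lists a total size of 5,405 bp, while the assembled sequence behind the feature table is 5,387 nt. In bacteria the plasmid replicates from a high-copy ColE1/pUC-type origin and is selected with ampicillin through the β-lactamase gene and its native promoter. An f1 phage origin is also present, which can support single-stranded DNA production, along with small remnants of rop, bom and lacZα left over from the vector's ancestry. No mammalian selection marker is annotated, so the construct appears suited to transient transfection.

Expression in mammalian cells is driven by the SV40 enhancer and early promoter, followed by a rabbit β-globin intron that supplies a splicing event and generally improves mRNA processing and yield. A T7 promoter lies immediately upstream of the NR1I2 open reading frame, allowing in vitro transcription of the insert and serving as a sequencing primer site. An SV40 polyadenylation signal terminates the transcript. No epitope tag or reporter is annotated.

PXR is a ligand-activated nuclear receptor that responds to xenobiotics such as rifampicin and hyperforin and induces genes involved in drug metabolism and clearance. A lysine-to-arginine change preserves positive charge while removing a potential site of lysine modification, so this mutant would typically be compared with wild-type receptor in functional assays. The record states only that it is intended for expressing the K62R mutant in mammalian cells.
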