Addgene plasmid #67765: pSG5-hPXR-K62R
Purpose: Expression hPXR mutant K62R in Mammalian Cells
Depositing lab: Sridhar Mani. Depositing organization: Albert Einstein College of Medicine.
Backbone
  Vector backbone: pSG5
  Backbone size w/o insert (bp): 4100
  Total vector size (bp): 5405
  Vector type: Mammalian Expression
Growth in bacteria
  Bacterial resistance: Ampicillin, 100 μg/mL
  Growth temperature: 37°C
  Growth strain: DH5alpha
  Copy number: High Copy
Gene/Insert
  Gene/Insert name: human pregnane X receptor (PXR)
  Species: H. sapiens (human)
  Insert size (bp): 1305
  Mutation: lysine 62 to Arginine
  GenBank ID: NM_003889.3 NM_003889.3
  Entrez Gene: NR1I2 (a.k.a. BXR, ONR1, PAR, PAR1, PAR2, PARq, PRR, PXR, SAR, SXR)
  Promoter: SV40
  Cloning method: Restriction Enzyme; 5′ cloning site EcoR1 (unknown if destroyed); 3′ cloning site BamH1 (unknown if destroyed)
  Sequencing primers: 5′ T7
Terms and licenses: Academic/Nonprofit Terms; Industry Terms: Not Available to Industry
How to cite: pSG5-hPXR-K62R was a gift from Sridhar Mani (Addgene plasmid # 67765 ; http://n2t.net/addgene:67765 ; RRID:Addgene_67765)
