>Addgene plasmid #67765 | pSG5-hPXR-K62R | addgene partial sequence | sequence record 119281 | pCAG-F 5'-GCAACGTGCTGGTTATTGTG-3'
ATACGACTCACTATAGGGCGAATTCACCACCATGGAGGTGAGACCCAAAGAAAGCTGGAACCATGCTGAC
TTTGTACACTGTGAGGACACAGAGTCTGTTCCTGGAAAGCCCAGTGTCAACGCAGATGAGGAAGTCGGAG
GTCCCCAAATCTGCCGTGTATGTGGGGACAAGGCCACTGGCTATCACTTCAATGTCATGACATGTGAAGG
ATGCCGCGGCTTTTTCAGGAGGGCCATGAAACGCAACGCCCGGCTGAGGTGCCCCTTCCGGAAGGGCGCC
TGCGAGATCACCCGGAAGACCCGGCGACAGTGCCAGGCCTGCCGCCTGCGCAAGTGCCTGGAGAGCGGCA
TGAAGAAGGAGATGATCATGTCCGACGAGGCCGTGGAGGAGAGGCGGGCCTTGATCAAGCGGAAGAAAAG
TGAACGGACAGGGACTCAGCCACTGGGAGTGCAGGGGCTGACAGAGGAGCAGCGGATGATGATCAGGGAG
CTGATGGACGCTCAGATGAAAACCTTTGACACTACCTTCTCCCATTTCAAGAATTTCCGGCTGCCAGGGG
TGCTTAGCAGTGGCTGCGAGTTGCCAGAGTCTCTGCAGGCCCCATCGAGGGAAGAAGCTGCCAAGTGGAG
CCAGGTCCGGAAAGATCTGTGCTCTTTGAAGGTCTCTCTGCAGCTGCGGGGGGAGGATGGCAGTGTCTGG
AACTACAAACCCCCAGCCGACAGTGGCGGGAAAGAGATCTTCTCCCTGCTGCCCCACATGGCTGACATGT
CAACCTACATGTTCAAAGGCATCATCAGCTTTGCCAAAGTCATCTCCTACTTCAGGGACTTGCCCATCGA
GGACCAGATCTCCCTGCTGAAGGGG
