>Addgene plasmid #67765 | pSG5-hPXR-K62R | addgene partial sequence | sequence record 119282 | SV40pA-R 5'-GAAATTTGTGATGCTATTGC-3'
ATAAGATCTGGATCCTCAGCTACCTGTGATGCCGAACAACTCCTGCATGAGGGGCGTAGCAAAGGGGTGT
ATGTCCTGGATGCGCAGCAGCCGCTGGGTGTGCTGAGCATTGATGCTGCGGAGCTCGGTGAGCATAGCCA
TGATCTTCAGGAACAAGAACCTATGAGCAGGCTGGGGCCGATTGCATTCAATGTAGGACTTCAGAGTAAT
GGCGAATTGCTCCTGCAGCTGGTCCACCACGCGGTGCTGCAGCACACCTGGGCGGTCTGGGGAGAAGAGG
GAGATGGCCTGCATCAGCACATACTCCTCCTCATGCAGCTGCAGCTTCTTCAGCATGTAGTGGAATTTCA
GCATGGGCTCCAGTAGAAGTTGCTGGAAGCCACCTGCAGTGTCTTCCAAGCAGTAGGACAGCCGGCCACA
CTCCCAGGTTCCAGTCTCCGCGTTGAACACTGTGTTGAATCTCAGTTGACACAGCTCGAAAGCGGCCCCC
TTCAGCAGGGAGATCTGGTCCTCGATGGGCAAGTCCCTGAAGTAGGAGATGACTTTGGCAAAGCTGATGA
TGCCTTTGAACATGTAGGTTGACATGTCAGCCATGTGGGGCAGCAGGGAGAAGATCTCTTTCCCGCCACT
GTCGGCTGGGGGTTTGTAGTTCCAGACACTGCCATCCTCCCCCCGCAGCTGCAGAGAGACCTTCAAAGAG
CACAGATCTTTCCGGACCTGGCTCCACTTGGCAGCTTCTTCCCTCGATGGGGCCTGCAGAGACTCTGGCA
ACTCGCAGCCACTGCTAAGCACCCCTGGCAGCCGGAAATTCTTGAAATGGGAGAAGGTAGTGTCAAAGGT
TTTCATCTGAGCGTCCATCAGCTCCCTGATCATCATCCGCTGCTCCTCTGTCAGCCCCTGCACTCCCAGT
GGCTGAGTCCCTGTCCGTTCACTTTTCTTCCGCTTGATCAAGGCCCGCCTCTCCTCCACGG
